Addgene plasmid #237879: pAG CMV N-HA Puro
Purpose: (Empty Backbone) Empty mammalian expression plasmid for cloning N-terminally HA-tagged proteins
Depositing lab: Meghan Rego & Addgene Research Program. Depositing organization: Addgene.
Backbone
  Vector backbone: pAG
  Backbone manufacturer: Addgene
  Backbone size (bp): 4202
  Vector type: Mammalian Expression
  Promoter: CMV
  Selectable markers: Puromycin
  Tag / fusion protein: HA (N terminal on backbone)
Growth in bacteria
  Bacterial resistance: Ampicillin, 100 μg/mL
  Growth temperature: 30°C
  Growth strain: NEB Stable
  Copy number: High Copy
Gene/Insert
  Cloning method: Restriction Enzyme
  Sequencing primers: 5′ KS primer
Terms and licenses: Academic/Nonprofit Terms; Industry Terms
How to cite: pAG CMV N-HA Puro was a gift from Meghan Rego & Addgene Research Program (Addgene plasmid # 237879 ; http://n2t.net/addgene:237879 ; RRID:Addgene_237879)
