[The description below was written by a language model from this plasmid's Addgene catalogue record and pLannotate feature annotations shown in this document.]
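Description:
pAG CMV N-HA Puro is an empty mammalian expression backbone of 4,202 bp, built on the pAG vector and intended for restriction-enzyme cloning of open reading frames so that the encoded protein carries an N-terminal HA epitope tag supplied by the backbone. Expression in mammalian cells is driven by the human cytomegalovirus immediate-early (CMV) promoter, and puromycin resistance allows selection of transfected cells. In bacteria the plasmid is maintained at high copy through a ColE1/pUC-type origin and selected with ampicillin via the β-lactamase gene and its own promoter. An f1 phage origin is also present.

The feature table, generated from the full sequence, shows a pBluescript-like architecture. Remnants of the pBluescript multiple cloning site, T7 and T3 promoters, lacZα and lacI fragments, and the lac promoter/operator and CAP site flank the mammalian cassette. Within that cassette the annotated order is the CMV promoter, a very short match to a TRE3GV-type promoter (probably just shared minimal promoter sequence, not evidence of Tet regulation), the puromycin N-acetyltransferase coding sequence, and an SV40 polyadenylation signal. The HA tag and the cloning site are not annotated. They presumably lie in the unannotated stretch between the promoter and PuroR, but the record does not state this. No separate promoter is annotated for PuroR, and the record does not say how the marker is coupled to expression of the cloned gene, for example through a linking element or a shared transcript. The plasmid is typically used to express HA-tagged proteins for antibody-based detection or pull-down, with puromycin selection to enrich for expressing cells or to establish stable lines.
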