Features (pLannotate 1.2.2; 17 found; start..end, strand, type, name):
    141..159     +  promoter       T7 promoter: promoter for bacteriophage T7 RNA polymerase
    167..200     -  misc_feature   MCS (fragment): pBluescript multiple cloning site
    218..421     +  promoter       CMV promoter: human cytomegalovirus (CMV) immediate early promoter
    429..448     +  promoter       TRE3GV promoter (fragment): 3rd-generation Tet-responsive promoter that can be activated by binding of Tet-On® 3G, optimized for retroviral and lentiviral vectors
    628..1227    +  CDS            PuroR (fragment): puromycin N-acetyltransferase; pac from Streptomyces; confers resistance to puromycin
   1311..1432    +  polyA_signal   SV40 poly(A) signal: SV40 polyadenylation signal
   1488..1516    -  misc_feature   MCS (fragment): pBluescript multiple cloning site
   1529..1547    -  promoter       T3 promoter: promoter for bacteriophage T3 RNA polymerase
   1592..1608    -  protein_bind   lac operator: The lac repressor binds to the lac operator to inhibit transcription in E. coli. This inhibition can be relieved by adding lactose or isopropyl-β-D-thiogalactopyranoside (IPTG). lac repressor encoded by lacI
   1616..1646    -  promoter       lac promoter: promoter for the E. coli lac operon
   1661..1682    -  protein_bind   CAP binding site: CAP binding activates transcription in the presence of cAMP. E. coli catabolite activator protein
   1695..1787    -  CDS            lacI (fragment): lac repressor; lacI; The lac repressor binds to the lac operator to inhibit transcription in E. coli. This inhibition can be relieved by adding lactose or isopropyl-β-D-thiogalactopyranoside (IPTG).
   1970..2558    -  rep_origin     ori: high-copy-number ColE1/pMB1/pBR322/pUC origin of replication
   2729..3589    -  CDS            AmpR: β-lactamase; bla; confers resistance to ampicillin, carbenicillin, and related antibiotics
   3590..3694    -  promoter       AmpR promoter: bla
   3747..4175    -  rep_origin     f1 ori (sequence partly withheld): f1 bacteriophage origin of replication; arrow indicates direction of (+) strand synthesis
   4180..133     -  CDS            lacZα (fragment) (across the origin): LacZα fragment of β-galactosidase; lacZ fragment
>Addgene plasmid #237879 | pAG CMV N-HA Puro | addgene full sequence | sequence record 471572 | Addgene NGS Result
GTTGGGAAGGGCGATCGGTGCGGGCCTCTTCGCTATTACGCCAGCTGGCGAAAGGGGGATGTGCTGCAAG
GCGATTAAGTTGGGTAACGCCAGGGTTTTCCCAGTCACGACGTTGTAAAACGACGGCCAGTGAGCGCGCG
TAATACGACTCACTATAGGGCGAATGGGTACCGGACCCCCCCTCGAGGTCGACGGTATCGGGGGCATGCT
TAATTAAGTGATGCGGTTTTGGCAGTACATCAATGGGCGTGGATAGCGGTTTGACTCACGGGGATTTCCA
AGTCTCCACCCCATTGACGTCAATGGGAGTTTGTTTTGGCACCAAAATCAACGGGACTTTCCAAAATGTC
GTAACAACTCCGCCCCATTGACGCAAATGGGCGGTAGGCGTGTACGGTGGGAGGTCTATATAAGCAGAGC
TTCTAGAGGTTTAGTGAACCGTCAGATCCGCTAGCGCTACCGGTCGCCACCATGTACCCATACGATGTTC
CGGATTATGCTTTCGAAGGCGCGCCGCGATCGCGGGCCCGATATCTGATCACTCGAGGGCCGGCCATGCA
TGGATCCGGCGCAACAAACTTCTCTCTGCTGAAACAAGCCGGAGATGTCGAAGAGAATCCTGGACCGATG
ACCGAGTACAAGCCCACGGTGCGCCTCGCCACCCGCGACGACGTCCCCAGGGCCGTACGCACCCTCGCCG
CCGCGTTCGCCGACTACCCCGCCACGCGCCACACCGTCGATCCGGACCGCCACATCGAGCGGGTCACCGA
GCTGCAAGAACTCTTCCTCACGCGCGTCGGGCTCGACATCGGCAAGGTGTGGGTCGCGGACGACGGCGCA
GCGGTGGCGGTCTGGACCACGCCGGAGAGCGTCGAAGCGGGGGCGGTGTTCGCCGAGATCGGCCCGCGCA
TGGCCGAGTTGAGCGGTTCCCGGCTGGCCGCGCAGCAACAGATGGAAGGCCTCCTGGCACCGCACCGGCC
CAAGGAGCCCGCGTGGTTCCTGGCCACCGTCGGCGTCTCGCCCGACCACCAGGGCAAGGGTCTGGGCAGC
GCCGTCGTGCTCCCCGGAGTGGAGGCGGCCGAGCGCGCCGGGGTGCCCGCCTTCCTGGAGACCTCCGCGC
CCCGCAACCTCCCCTTCTACGAGCGGCTCGGCTTCACCCTCACCGCCGACGTCGAGGTGCCCGAAGGACC
GCGCACCTGGTGCATGACCCGCAAGCCCGGTGCCTGAACGCGTGTAGTAGTTCAAGTCATCTTATTATTC
AGTATTTATAACTTGCAAAGAAATGAATATCAGAGAGTGAGAGGTGTACAAACTTGTTTATTGCAGCTTA
TAATGGTTACAAATAAAGCAATAGCATCACAAATTTCACAAATAAAGCATTTTTTTCACTGCATTCTAGT
TGTGGTTTGTCCAAACTCATCAATGTATCTTAACTAGTGGCGCCAAGCCGAATTCTGCAGATATCCATCA
CACTGGCGGCCGCTCGACTAGAGCGGCCGCCACCGCGGTGGAGCTCCAGCTTTTGTTCCCTTTAGTGAGG
GTTAATTGCGCGCTTGGCGTAATCATGGTCATAGCTGTTTCCTGTGTGAAATTGTTATCCGCTCACAATT
CCACACAACATACGAGCCGGAAGCATAAAGTGTAAAGCCTGGGGTGCCTAATGAGTGAGCTAACTCACAT
TAATTGCGTTGCGCTCACTGCCCGCTTTCCAGTCGGGAAACCTGTCGTGCCAGCTGCATTAATGAATCGG
CCAACGCGCGGGGAGAGGCGGTTTGCGTATTGGGCGCTCTTCCGCTTCCTCGCTCACTGACTCGCTGCGC
TCGGTCGTTCGGCTGCGGCGAGCGGTATCAGCTCACTCAAAGGCGGTAATACGGTTATCCACAGAATCAG
GGGATAACGCAGGAAAGAACATGTGAGCAAAAGGCCAGCAAAAGGCCAGGAACCGTAAAAAGGCCGCGTT
GCTGGCGTTTTTCCATAGGCTCCGCCCCCCTGACGAGCATCACAAAAATCGACGCTCAAGTCAGAGGTGG
CGAAACCCGACAGGACTATAAAGATACCAGGCGTTTCCCCCTGGAAGCTCCCTCGTGCGCTCTCCTGTTC
CGACCCTGCCGCTTACCGGATACCTGTCCGCCTTTCTCCCTTCGGGAAGCGTGGCGCTTTCTCATAGCTC
ACGCTGTAGGTATCTCAGTTCGGTGTAGGTCGTTCGCTCCAAGCTGGGCTGTGTGCACGAACCCCCCGTT
CAGCCCGACCGCTGCGCCTTATCCGGTAACTATCGTCTTGAGTCCAACCCGGTAAGACACGACTTATCGC
CACTGGCAGCAGCCACTGGTAACAGGATTAGCAGAGCGAGGTATGTAGGCGGTGCTACAGAGTTCTTGAA
GTGGTGGCCTAACTACGGCTACACTAGAAGAACAGTATTTGGTATCTGCGCTCTGCTGAAGCCAGTTACC
TTCGGAAAAAGAGTTGGTAGCTCTTGATCCGGCAAACAAACCACCGCTGGTAGCGGTGGTTTTTTTGTTT
GCAAGCAGCAGATTACGCGCAGAAAAAAAGGATCTCAAGAAGATCCTTTGATCTTTTCTACGGGGTCTGA
CGCTCAGTGGAACGAAAACTCACGTTAAGGGATTTTGGTCATGAGATTATCAAAAAGGATCTTCACCTAG
ATCCTTTTAAATTAAAAATGAAGTTTTAAATCAATCTAAAGTATATATGAGTAAACTTGGTCTGACAGTT
ACCAATGCTTAATCAGTGAGGCACCTATCTCAGCGATCTGTCTATTTCGTTCATCCATAGTTGCCTGACT
CCCCGTCGTGTAGATAACTACGATACGGGAGGGCTTACCATCTGGCCCCAGTGCTGCAATGATACCGCGA
GACCCACGCTCACCGGCTCCAGATTTATCAGCAATAAACCAGCCAGCCGGAAGGGCCGAGCGCAGAAGTG
GTCCTGCAACTTTATCCGCCTCCATCCAGTCTATTAATTGTTGCCGGGAAGCTAGAGTAAGTAGTTCGCC
AGTTAATAGTTTGCGCAACGTTGTTGCCATTGCTACAGGCATCGTGGTGTCACGCTCGTCGTTTGGTATG
GCTTCATTCAGCTCCGGTTCCCAACGATCAAGGCGAGTTACATGATCCCCCATGTTGTGCAAAAAAGCGG
TTAGCTCCTTCGGTCCTCCGATCGTTGTCAGAAGTAAGTTGGCCGCAGTGTTATCACTCATGGTTATGGC
AGCACTGCATAATTCTCTTACTGTCATGCCATCCGTAAGATGCTTTTCTGTGACTGGTGAGTACTCAACC
AAGTCATTCTGAGAATAGTGTATGCGGCGACCGAGTTGCTCTTGCCCGGCGTCAATACGGGATAATACCG
CGCCACATAGCAGAACTTTAAAAGTGCTCATCATTGGAAAACGTTCTTCGGGGCGAAAACTCTCAAGGAT
CTTACCGCTGTTGAGATCCAGTTCGATGTAACCCACTCGTGCACCCAACTGATCTTCAGCATCTTTTACT
TTCACCAGCGTTTCTGGGTGAGCAAAAACAGGAAGGCAAAATGCCGCAAAAAAGGGAATAAGGGCGACAC
GGAAATGTTGAATACTCATACTCTTCCTTTTTCAATATTATTGAAGCATTTATCAGGGTTATTGTCTCAT
GAGCGGATACATATTTGAATGTATTTAGAAAAATAAACAAATAGGGGTTCCGCGCACATTTCCCCGAAAA
GTGCCACCTAAATTGTAAGCGTTAATATTTTGTTAAAATTCGCGTTAAATTTTTGTTAAATCAGCTCATT
TTTTAACCAATAGGCCGAAATCGGCAAAATCCCTTATAAATCAAAAGAATAGACCGAGATAGGGT
[37 nt withheld, positions 3846-3882]
AAAGAACGTGGACTCCAACGTCAAAGG
[49 nt withheld, positions 3910-3958]
T
[91 nt withheld, positions 3960-4050]
G
[124 nt withheld, positions 4052-4175]
CCCATTCGCCATTCAGGCTGCGCAACT
